>Addgene plasmid #246504 | pET24+ CUL5(1-384) | addgene full sequence | sequence record 488940 | Addgene NGS Result
TTGAGATCCTTTTTTTCTGCGCGTAATCTGCTGCTTGCAAACAAAAAAACCACCGCTACCAGCGGTGGTT
TGTTTGCCGGATCAAGAGCTACCAACTCTTTTTCCGAAGGTAACTGGCTTCAGCAGAGCGCAGATACCAA
ATACTGTCCTTCTAGTGTAGCCGTAGTTAGGCCACCACTTCAAGAACTCTGTAGCACCGCCTACATACCT
CGCTCTGCTAATCCTGTTACCAGTGGCTGCTGCCAGTGGCGATAAGTCGTGTCTTACCGGGTTGGACTCA
AGACGATAGTTACCGGATAAGGCGCAGCGGTCGGGCTGAACGGGGGGTTCGTGCACACAGCCCAGCTTGG
AGCGAACGACCTACACCGAACTGAGATACCTACAGCGTGAGCTATGAGAAAGCGCCACGCTTCCCGAAGG
GAGAAAGGCGGACAGGTATCCGGTAAGCGGCAGGGTCGGAACAGGAGAGCGCACGAGGGAGCTTCCAGGG
GGAAACGCCTGGTATCTTTATAGTCCTGTCGGGTTTCGCCACCTCTGACTTGAGCGTCGATTTTTGTGAT
GCTCGTCAGGGGGGCGGAGCCTATGGAAAAACGCCAGCAACGCGGCCTTTTTACGGTTCCTGGCCTTTTG
CTGGCCTTTTGCTCACATGTTCTTTCCTGCGTTATCCCCTGATTCTGTGGATAACCGTATTACCGCCTTT
GAGTGAGCTGATACCGCTCGCCGCAGCCGAACGACCGAGCGCAGCGAGTCAGTGAGCGAGGAAGCGGAAG
AGCGCCTGATGCGGTATTTTCTCCTTACGCATCTGTGCGGTATTTCACACCGCAATGGTGCACTCTCAGT
ACAATCTGCTCTGATGCCGCATAGTTAAGCCAGTATACACTCCGCTATCGCTACGTGACTGGGTCATGGC
TGCGCCCCGACACCCGCCAACACCCGCTGACGCGCCCTGACGGGCTTGTCTGCTCCCGGCATCCGCTTAC
AGACAAGCTGTGACCGTCTCCGGGAGCTGCATGTGTCAGAGGTTTTCACCGTCATCACCGAAACGCGCGA
GGCAGCTGCGGTAAAGCTCATCAGCGTGGTCGTGAAGCGATTCACAGATGTCTGCCTGTTCATCCGCGTC
CAGCTCGTTGAGTTTCTCCAGAAGCGTTAATGTCTGGCTTCTGATAAAGCGGGCCATGTTAAGGGCGGTT
TTTTCCTGTTTGGTCACTGATGCCTCCGTGTAAGGGGGATTTCTGTTCATGGGGGTAATGATACCGATGA
AACGAGAGAGGATGCTCACGATACGGGTTACTGATGATGAACATGCCCGGTTACTGGAACGTTGTGAGGG
TAAACAACTGGCGGTATGGATGCGGCGGGACCAGAGAAAAATCACTCAGGGTCAATGCCAGCGCTTCGTT
AATACAGATGTAGGTGTTCCACAGGGTAGCCAGCAGCATCCTGCGATGCAGATCCGGAACATAATGGTGC
AGGGCGCTGACTTCCGCGTTTCCAGACTTTACGAAACACGGAAACCGAAGACCATTCATGTTGTTGCTCA
GGTCGCAGACGTTTTGCAGCAGCAGTCGCTTCACGTTCGCTCGCGTATCGGTGATTCATTCTGCTAACCA
GTAAGGCAACCCCGCCAGCCTAGCCGGGTCCTCAACGACAGGAGCACGATCATGCGCACCCGTGGGGCCG
CCATGCCGGCGATAATGGCCTGCTTCTCGCCGAAACGTTTGGTGGCGGGACCAGTGACGAAGGCTTGAGC
GAGGGCGTGCAAGATTCCGAATACCGCAAGCGACAGGCCGATCATCGTCGCGCTCCAGCGAAAGCGGTCC
TCGCCGAAAATGACCCAGAGCGCTGCCGGCACCTGTCCTACGAGTTGCATGATAAAGAAGACAGTCATAA
GTGCGGCGACGATAGTCATGCCCCGCGCCCACCGGAAGGAGCTGACTGGGTTGAAGGCTCTCAAGGGCAT
CGGTCGAGATCCCGGTGCCTAATGAGTGAGCTAACTTACATTAATTGCGTTGCGCTCACTGCCCGCTTTC
CAGTCGGGAAACCTGTCGTGCCAGCTGCATTAATGAATCGGCCAACGCGCGGGGAGAGGCGGTTTGCGTA
TTGGGCGCCAGGGTGGTTTTTCTTTTCACCAGTGAGACGGGCAACAGCTGATTGCCCTTCACCGCCTGGC
CCTGAGAGAGTTGCAGCAAGCGGTCCACGCTGGTTTGCCCCAGCAGGCGAAAATCCTGTTTGATGGTGGT
TAACGGCGGGATATAACATGAGCTGTCTTCGGTATCGTCGTATCCCACTACCGAGATATCCGCACCAACG
CGCAGCCCGGACTCGGTAATGGCGCGCATTGCGCCCAGCGCCATCTGATCGTTGGCAACCAGCATCGCAG
TGGGAACGATGCCCTCATTCAGCATTTGCATGGTTTGTTGAAAACCGGACATGGCACTCCAGTCGCCTTC
CCGTTCCGCTATCGGCTGAATTTGATTGCGAGTGAGATATTTATGCCAGCCAGCCAGACGCAGACGCGCC
GAGACAGAACTTAATGGGCCCGCTAACAGCGCGATTTGCTGGTGACCCAATGCGACCAGATGCTCCACGC
CCAGTCGCGTACCGTCTTCATGGGAGAAAATAATACTGTTGATGGGTGTCTGGTCAGAGACATCAAGAAA
TAACGCCGGAACATTAGTGCAGGCAGCTTCCACAGCAATGGCATCCTGGTCATCCAGCGGATAGTTAATG
ATCAGCCCACTGACGCGTTGCGCGAGAAGATTGTGCACCGCCGCTTTACAGGCTTCGACGCCGCTTCGTT
CTACCATCGACACCACCACGCTGGCACCCAGTTGATCGGCGCGAGATTTAATCGCCGCGACAATTTGCGA
CGGCGCGTGCAGGGCCAGACTGGAGGTGGCAACGCCAATCAGCAACGACTGTTTGCCCGCCAGTTGTTGT
GCCACGCGGTTGGGAATGTAATTCAGCTCCGCCATCGCCGCTTCCACTTTTTCCCGCGTTTTCGCAGAAA
CGTGGCTGGCCTGGTTCACCACGCGGGAAACGGTCTGATAAGAGACACCGGCATACTCTGCGACATCGTA
TAACGTTACTGGTTTCACATTCACCACCCTGAATTGACTCTCTTCCGGGCGCTATCATGCCATACCGCGA
AAGGTTTTGCGCCATTCGATGGTGTCCGGGATCTCGACGCTCTCCCTTATGCGACTCCTGCATTAGGAAG
CAGCCCAGTAGTAGGTTGAGGCCGTTGAGCACCGCCGCCGCAAGGAATGGTGCATGCAAGGAGATGGCGC
CCAACAGTCCCCCGGCCACGGGGCCTGCCACCATACCCACGCCGAAACAAGCGCTCATGAGCCCGAAGTG
GCGAGCCCGATCTTCCCCATCGGTGATGTCGGCGATATAGGCGCCAGCAACCGCACCTGTGGCGCCGGTG
ATGCCGGCCACGATGCGTCCGGCGTAGAGGATCGAGATCTCGATCCCGCGAAATTAATACGACTCACTAT
AGGGGAATTGTGAGCGGATAACAATTCCCCTCTAGGATCCGAATTCTTTAACTTTAATAAGGAGATATAC
CATGGCGACGTCTAATCTGTTAAAGAATAAAGGTTCTCTTCAGTTTGAAGACAAATGGGATTTTATGCGC
CCGATTGTTTTGAAGCTTTTACGCCAGGAATCTGTTACAAAACAGCAGTGGTTTGATCTGTTTTCGGATG
TGCATGCAGTCTGTCTTTGGGATGATAAAGGCCCAGCAAAAATTCATCAGGCTTTAAAAGAAGATATTCT
TGAGTTTATTAAGCAAGCACAGGCACGAGTACTGAGCCATCAAGATGATACGGCTTTGCTAAAAGCATAT
ATTGTTGAATGGCGAAAGTTCTTTACACAATGTGATATTTTACCAAAACCTTTTTGTCAACTAGAGATTA
CTTTAATGGGTAAACAGGGCAGCAATAAAAAATCAAATGTGGAAGACAGTATTGTTCGAAAGCTTATGCT
TGATACATGGAATGAGTCAATCTTTTCAAACATAAAAAACAGACTCCAAGATAGTGCAATGAAGCTGGTA
CATGCTGAGAGATTGGGAGAAGCTTTTGATTCTCAGCTGGTTATTGGAGTAAGAGAATCCTATGTTAACC
TTTGTTCTAATCCTGAGGATAAACTTCAAATTTATAGGGACAATTTTGAGAAGGCATACTTGGATTCAAC
AGAGAGATTTTATAGAACACAAGCACCCTCGTATTTACAACAAAATGGTGTACAGAATTATATGAAATAT
GCAGATGCTAAATTAAAAGAAGAAGAAAAACGAGCACTACGTTATTTAGAAACAAGACGAGAATGTAACT
CCGTTGAAGCACTCATGGAATGCTGTGTAAATGCCCTGGTGACATCATTTAAAGAGACTATCTTAGCTGA
GTGCCAAGGCATGATCAAGAGAAATGAAACTGAAAAATTACATTTAATGTTTTCATTGATGGACAAAGTT
CCTAATGGTATAGAGCCAATGTTGAAAGACTTGGAGGAACATATCATTAGTGCTGGCCTGGCAGATATGG
TAGCAGCTGCTGAAACTATTACTACTGACTCTGAGAAATACGTTGAGCAGTTACTTACACTATTTAATAG
ATTTAGTAAACTCGTCAAAGAAGCTTTTCAAGATGATCCACGATTTCTTACTGCAAGAGATAAGGCGTAT
AAAGCAGTTGTTAATGATGCTACCATATTTAAATAAGCGGCCGCACTCGAGCACCACCACCACCACCACT
GAGATCCGGCTGCTAACAAAGCCCGAAAGGAAGCTGAGTTGGCTGCTGCCACCGCTGAGCAATAACTAGC
ATAACCCCTTGGGGCCTCTAAACGGGTCTTGAGGGGTTTTTTGCTGAAAGGAGGAACTATATCCGGATTG
GCGAATGGG
[124 nt withheld, positions 4910-5033]
C
[91 nt withheld, positions 5035-5125]
A
[49 nt withheld, positions 5127-5175]
CCTTTGACGTTGGAGTCCACGTTCTTT
[37 nt withheld, positions 5203-5239]
ACCCTATCTCGGTCTATTCTTTTGATTTATAAGGGATTTTGCCGATTTCGGCCTATTGGTTAAAAAATGA
GCTGATTTAACAAAAATTTAACGCGAATTTTAACAAAATATTAACGCTTACAATTTAGGTGGCACTTTTC
GGGGAAATGTGCGCGGAACCCCTATTTGTTTATTTTTCTAAATACATTCAAATATGTATCCGCTCATGAA
TTAATTCTTAGAAAAACTCATCGAGCATCAAATGAAACTGCAATTTATTCATATCAGGATTATCAATACC
ATATTTTTGAAAAAGCCGTTTCTGTAATGAAGGAGAAAACTCACCGAGGCAGTTCCATAGGATGGCAAGA
TCCTGGTATCGGTCTGCGATTCCGACTCGTCCAACATCAATACAACCTATTAATTTCCCCTCGTCAAAAA
TAAGGTTATCAAGTGAGAAATCACCATGAGTGACGACTGAATCCGGTGAGAATGGCAAAAGTTTATGCAT
TTCTTTCCAGACTTGTTCAACAGGCCAGCCATTACGCTCGTCATCAAAATCACTCGCATCAACCAAACCG
TTATTCATTCGTGATTGCGCCTGAGCGAGACGAAATACGCGATCGCTGTTAAAAGGACAATTACAAACAG
GAATCGAATGCAACCGGCGCAGGAACACTGCCAGCGCATCAACAATATTTTCACCTGAATCAGGATATTC
TTCTAATACCTGGAATGCTGTTTTCCCGGGGATCGCAGTGGTGAGTAACCATGCATCATCAGGAGTACGG
ATAAAATGCTTGATGGTCGGAAGAGGCATAAATTCCGTCAGCCAGTTTAGTCTGACCATCTCATCTGTAA
CATCATTGGCAACGCTACCTTTGCCATGTTTCAGAAACAACTCTGGCGCATCGGGCTTCCCATACAATCG
ATAGATTGTCGCACCTGATTGCCCGACATTATCGCGAGCCCATTTATACCCATATAAATCAGCATCCATG
TTGGAATTTAATCGCGGCCTAGAGCAAGACGTTTCCCGTTGAATATGGCTCATAACACCCCTTGTATTAC
TGTTTATGTAAGCAGACAGTTTTATTGTTCATGACCAAAATCCCTTAACGTGAGTTTTCGTTCCACTGAG
CGTCAGACCCCGTAGAAAAGATCAAAGGATCTTC
Features (pLannotate 1.2.2; 18 found; start..end, strand, type, name):
      1..589     +  rep_origin     ori: high-copy-number ColE1/pMB1/pBR322/pUC origin of replication
    775..914     -  misc_feature   bom: basis of mobility region from pBR322
   1016..1207    -  CDS            rop: Rop protein, which maintains plasmids at low copy number; rop
   1224..1604    +  CDS            YPB1_ECOLX: Protein predicted: Swiss-Prot protein existence level 4. From Escherichia coli.
   1676..1967    -  CDS            TcR (fragment): tetracycline efflux protein; tet; confers resistance to tetracycline
   1982..2003    -  protein_bind   CAP binding site: CAP binding activates transcription in the presence of cAMP. E. coli catabolite activator protein
   2016..3098    -  CDS            lacI: lac repressor; lacI; The lac repressor binds to the lac operator to inhibit transcription in E. coli. This inhibition can be relieved by adding lactose or isopropyl-β-D-thiogalactopyranoside (IPTG).
   3099..3176    -  promoter       lacI promoter: lacI
   3184..3463    -  CDS            TcR (fragment): tetracycline efflux protein; tet; confers resistance to tetracycline
   3485..3503    +  promoter       T7 promoter: promoter for bacteriophage T7 RNA polymerase
   3504..3528    +  protein_bind   lac operator: The lac repressor binds to the lac operator to inhibit transcription in E. coli. This inhibition can be relieved by adding lactose or isopropyl-β-D-thiogalactopyranoside (IPTG). lac repressor encoded by lacI
   3572..4723    +  CDS            CUL5 (fragment): CUL5_HUMAN - Also known as VACM1. Experimental evidence at protein level: Swiss-Prot protein existence level 1. Core component of multiple SCF-like ECS (Elongin-Cullin 2/5- SOCS-box protein) E3 ubiquitin-protein ligase complexes, which mediate the ubiquitination and subsequent proteasomal degradation of target proteins. As a scaffold protein may contribute to catalysis through positioning of the substrate and the ubiquitin-conjugating enzyme. The functional specificity of the E3 ubiquitin-protein ligase complex depends on the variable substrate recognition component. ECS(SOCS1) seems to direct
   4742..4759    +  CDS            9xHis (fragment): 9xHis affinity tag
   4769..4818    +  CDS            SET1 (fragment): solubility-enhancement tag derived from T7 phage gene 10B
   4826..4873    +  terminator     T7 terminator: transcription terminator for bacteriophage T7 RNA polymerase
   4910..5338    +  rep_origin     f1 ori (sequence partly withheld): f1 bacteriophage origin of replication; arrow indicates direction of (+) strand synthesis
   5391..5448    +  promoter       AmpR promoter (fragment): bla
   5457..6272    -  CDS            KanR: aminoglycoside phosphotransferase; aph(3')-Ia; confers resistance to kanamycin in bacteria or G418 (Geneticin®) in eukaryotes
