[The description below was written by a language model from this plasmid's Addgene catalogue record and pLannotate feature annotations shown in this document.]
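Description:
pET24+ CUL5(1-384) is a 6,393 bp bacterial expression plasmid built on the pET-24(+) backbone for recombinant production of an N-terminal fragment of human cullin-5. It replicates in E. coli from a ColE1/pMB1-type origin accompanied by the bom region and the rop gene, which tends to hold copy number down (the record lists copy number as unknown), and it also carries an f1 phage origin. Selection is by kanamycin through the aph(3')-Ia aminoglycoside phosphotransferase gene. Short tetracycline-resistance fragments, a predicted E. coli open reading frame and a partial AmpR promoter are annotated as well. These appear to be non-functional backbone remnants rather than working parts.

The payload is a 1,155 bp insert encoding CUL5 residues 1-384, with amino acids 385-780 deleted. The feature table annotates CUL5 as the scaffold subunit of Elongin–Cullin–SOCS-box type E3 ubiquitin ligases. Transcription is driven by a T7 promoter immediately followed by a lac operator, and the plasmid-borne lacI gene supplies repressor, so expression is kept off until IPTG is added in a host that provides T7 RNA polymerase, such as BL21(DE3). An 18 bp histidine-tag match lies just downstream of the CUL5 coding region, consistent with the six-histidine C-terminal tag of pET-24, although the record does not state whether it is in frame with the insert. A short hit to a T7 gene 10-derived sequence precedes the T7 terminator and is probably backbone sequence. The insert-bearing portion was produced by commercial synthesis. The associated work concerns the structural basis of substrate recognition by the PCMTD1 cullin-RING ligase.
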