Addgene plasmid #246504: pET24+ CUL5(1-384)
Purpose: Recombinant protein expression of CUL5(1-384)
Depositing lab: Steven Clarke. Depositing organization: University of California, Los Angeles (UCLA). Publication: Structural basis for L-isoaspartyl-containing protein recognition by the PCMTD1 cullin-RING E3 ubiquitin ligase. Pang EZ, Zhao B, Flowers C, Oroudjeva E, Winter JB, Pandey V, Sawaya MR, Wohlschlegel J, Loo JA, Rodriguez JA, Clarke SG. bioRxiv [Preprint]. 2025 May 21:2025.05.21.654933. doi: 10.1101/2025.05.21.654933. PubMed 40475564.
Backbone
  Vector backbone: pET-24(+)
  Total vector size (bp): 6393
  Vector type: Bacterial Expression
Growth in bacteria
  Bacterial resistance: Kanamycin, 50 μg/mL
  Growth temperature: 37°C
  Growth strain: DH5alpha
  Growth instructions: Use BL21(DE3) for expression
  Copy number: Unknown
Gene/Insert
  Gene/Insert name: cullin-5 (alt name: CUL5)
  Species: H. sapiens (human)
  Insert size (bp): 1155
  Mutation: Deleted amino acids 385-780
  Entrez Gene: CUL5 (a.k.a. CUL-5, VACM-1, VACM1)
Resource information
  A portion of this plasmid was derived from a plasmid made by: Produced for us in this study by Twist Bioscience using our order specifications
Terms and licenses: Academic/Nonprofit Terms; Industry Terms: Not Available to Industry
Depositor comments: Induce with 1 mM IPTG at OD600 = 0.5 - 0.7 and express overnight at 18°C after induction. Please visit https://doi.org/10.1101/2025.05.21.654933 for bioRxiv preprint.
How to cite: pET24+ CUL5(1-384) was a gift from Steven Clarke (Addgene plasmid # 246504 ; http://n2t.net/addgene:246504 ; RRID:Addgene_246504)
